>Addgene plasmid #211910 | pNBU2_repA1 | addgene full sequence | sequence record 421620 | Addgene NGS Result
CGATGAGAAAAGACTAATATTTATCTATCCATTCAGTTTGATTTCTCAGGACTTTACATCGTCCTGAAAG
TATTTGTTGGTACCGAGGACGCGTAAACATTTACAGTTGCATGTGGCCTATTGTTTTTAGCCGTTAAATA
TTTTATAACTATTAAATAGCGATACAAATTGTTCGAAACTAATATTGTTTATATCATATATTCTCGCATG
TTTTAAAGCTTTATTAAATTGATTTTTTGTAAACAGTTTTTCGTACTCTTTGTTAACCCATTTCATTACA
AAAGTTTCATATTTTTTTCTCTCTTTAAATGCCATTTTTGCTGGCTTTCTTTTTAATACAATTAATGTGC
TATCCACTTTAGGTTTTGGATGGAAATAATACCTAGGAATTTTTGCTAATATAGAAATATCTACCTCTGC
CATTAACAGCAATGCTAGTGATCTGTTTGTATCTAATAACATTTTAGCAAAACCATATTCCACTATTAAA
TAACTTATTGTGGCTGAACTTTCAAAAACAATTTTTCGAATTATATTTGTGCTTATGTTGTAAGGTATGC
TGCCAAATATTTTATATGGATTGTGGCTAGGAAATGTAAATTTCAGTATATCATCATTTACTATTTGATA
GTTAGGATAATTTAAGAGCTTATTACGAGTTACCTCACATAATTTAGAATCAATTTCTATCGCCGTTACA
AAATTACATCTCTTTACCAATCCAGCAGTAAAATGACCTTTCCCTGCACCTATTTCAAAGATGTTATCTT
TTTCATCTAAACTTATGCAATTCATTATTTTTTCTATGTGATATTTTGAAGTAATAAAATTTTGACTATC
TTTTATATTTACTTTGTTCATTATAACCTCTCCTTAATTTATTGCATCTCTTTTCGAATATTTATGTTTT
TTGAGAAAAGAACGTACTCATGGTTCATCCCGATATGCGTATCGGTCTGTATATCAGCAACTTTCTATGT
GTTTCAACTACAATAGTCATCTATTCTCATCTTTCTGAGTCCACCCCCTGCAAAGCCCCTCTTTACGACA
TAAAAATTCGGTCGGAAAAGGTATGCAAAAGATGTTTCTCTCTTTAAGAGAAACTCTTCGGGATGCAAAA
ATATGAAAATAACTCCAATTCACCAAATTATATAGCGACTTTTTTACAAAATGCTAAAATTTGTTGATTT
CCGTCAAGCAATTGTTGAGCAAAAATGTCTTTTACGATAAAATGATACCTCAATATCAACTGTTTAGCAA
AACGATATTTCTCTTAAAGAGAGAAACACCTTTTTGTTCACCAATCCCCGACTTTTAATCCCGCGGCCAT
GATTGAAAAAGGAAGAGTATGAGTATTCAACATTTCCGTGTCGCCCTTATTCCCTTTTTTGCGGCATTTT
GCCTTCCTGTTTTTGCTCACCCAGAAACGCTGGTGAAAGTAAAAGATGCTGAAGATCAGTTGGGTGCACG
AGTGGGTTACATCGAACTGGATCTCAACAGCGGTAAGATCCTTGAGAGTTTTCGCCCCGAAGAACGTTTT
CCAATGATGAGCACTTTTAAAGTTCTGCTATGTGGCGCGGTATTATCCCGTATTGACGCCGGGCAAGAGC
AACTCGGTCGCCGCATACACTATTCTCAGAATGACTTGGTTGAGTACTCACCAGTCACAGAAAAGCATCT
TACGGATGGCATGACAGTAAGAGAATTATGCAGTGCTGCCATAACCATGAGTGATAACACTGCGGCCAAC
TTACTTCTGACAACGATCGGAGGACCGAAGGAGCTAACCGCTTTTTTGCACAACATGGGGGATCATGTAA
CTCGCCTTGATCGTTGGGAACCGGAGCTGAATGAAGCCATACCAAACGACGAGCGTGACACCACGATGCC
TGTAGCAATGGCAACAACGTTGCGCAAACTATTAACTGGCGAACTACTTACTCTAGCTTCCCGGCAACAA
TTAATAGACTGGATGGAGGCGGATAAAGTTGCAGGACCACTTCTGCGCTCGGCCCTTCCGGCTGGCTGGT
TTATTGCTGATAAATCTGGAGCCGGTGAGCGTGGGTCTCGCGGTATCATTGCAGCACTGGGGCCAGATGG
TAAGCCCTCCCGTATCGTAGTTATCTACACGACGGGGAGTCAGGCAACTATGGATGAACGAAATAGACAG
ATCGCTGAGATAGGTGCCTCACTGATTAAGCATTGGTAACTGTCAGACCAAGTTTACTCATAACGCGTCA
ATTCGAGGGGGATCAATTCCGTGATAGGTGGGCTGCCCTTCCTGGTTGGCTTGGTTTCATCAGCCATCCG
CTTGCCCTCATCTGTTACGCCGGCGGTAGCCGGCCAGCCTCGCAGAGCAGGATTCCCGTTGAGCACCGCC
AGGTGCGAATAAGGGACAGTGAAGAAGGAACACCCGCTCGCGGGTGGGCCTACTTCACCTATCCTGCCCG
GCTGACGCCGTTGGATACACCAAGGAAAGTCTACACGAACCCTTTGGCAAAATCCTGTATATCGTGCGAA
AAAGGATGGATATACCGAAAAAATCGCTATAATGACCCCGAAGCAGGGTTATGCAGCGGAAAACGGAATT
GATCCGGCCACGATGCGTCCGGCGTAGAGGATCTGAAGATCAGCAGTTCAACCTGTTGATAGTACGTACT
AAGCTCTCATGTTTCACGTACTAAGCTCTCATGTTTCACGTACTAAGCTCTCATGTTTAACGAACTAAAC
CCTCATGGCTAACGTACTAAGCTCTCATGGCTAACGTACTAAGCTCTCATGTTTCACGTACTAAGCTCTC
ATGTTTGAACAATAAAATTAATATAAATCAGCAACTTAAATAGCCTCTAAGGTTTTAAGTTTTATAAGAA
AAAAAAGAATATATAAGGCTTTTAAAGCTTTTAAGGTTTAACGGTTGTGGACAACAAGCCAGGGATGTAA
CGCACTGAGAAGCCCTTAGAGCCTCTCAAAGCAATTTTGAGTGACACAGGAACACTTAACGGCTGACATG
GGAATTCCCCTCCACCGCGGTGGCTTAAGACCCACTTTCACATTTAAGTTGTTTTTCTAATCCGCATATG
ATCAATTCAAGGCCGAATAAGAAGGCTGGCTCTGCACCTTGGTGATCAAATAATTCGATAGCTTGTCGTA
ATAATGGCGGCATACTATCAGTAGTAGGTGTTTCCCTTTCTTCTTTAGCGACTTGATGCTCTTGATCTTC
CAATACGCAACCTAAAGTAAAATGCCCCACAGCGCTGAGTGCATATAATGCATTCTCTAGTGAAAAACCT
TGTTGGCATAAAAAGGCTAATTGATTTTCGAGAGTTTCATACTGTTTTTCTGTAGGCCGTGTACCTAAAT
GTACTTTTGCTCCATCGCGATGACTTAGTAAAGCACATCTAAAACTTTTAGCGTTATTACGTAAAAAATC
TTGCCAGCTTTCCCCTTCTAAAGGGCAAAAGTGAGTATGGTGCCTATCTAACATCTCAATGGCTAAGGCG
TCGAGCAAAGCCCGCTTATTTTTTACATGCCAATACAATGTAGGCTGCTCTACACCTAGCTTCTGGGCGA
GTTTACGGGTTGTTAAACCTTCGATTCCGACCTCATTAAGCAGCTCTAATGCGCTGTTAATCACTTTACT
TTTATCTAATCTAGACATATTCGTTTAATATCATAAATAATTTATTTTATTTTAAAATGCGCGGGTGCAA
AGGTAAGAGGTTTTATTTTAACTACCAAATGTTTTCGGAAGTTTTTTCGCTTTTCTTTTTCTATCGTTTC
TCAGACTCTCTTAGCGAAAGGGAAAGAAGGTAAAGAAGAAAAACAAAACGCCTTTTCTTTTTTTGCACCC
GCTTTCCAAGAGAAGAAAGCCTTGTTAAATTGACTTAGTGTAAAAGCGCAGTACTGCTTGACCATAAGAA
CAAAAAAATCTCTATCACTGATAGGGATAAAGTTTGGAAGATAAAGCTAAAAGTTCTTATCTTTGCAGTC
TCCCTATCAGTGATAGAGAGGAAATAAAGACATATAAAAGAAAAGACACCATGCACGTGAGCCTCGGTAC
CAAATTCCAGAAAAGAGGCCTCCCGAAAGGGGGGCCTTTTTTCGTTTTGGTCCGCCTCGTGAGAGCTGAG
AGACGACATGTTACTATGCTCCATAACTTCCGTCTCTTATCAGTTTTTTTGATTTCTTCCCTTGCCTTGT
CAATCCTTGCTTGCAGCTCCGGGGTTATCATCAAATCTTCACGACCAACTTTTACCAAAGCGTAAATCTC
GTTTTTCCTGCGAATTAGTACCTGCTCGCCATTGTCAGCTTTGGTGAAAGACGCTGCGAGGTTGTTACGG
TATTCTCTTACTGATAATGCTTCCATATCTGTTTGCTTTTAAATTCAGCACAAAGATAGCTATATTTCAA
TAAAATACAAACATTTTGTACACAAACGTGTACACGCCATAAAAACCCGTTTCCAATCCTACCGCCCGTT
GGTTGGTTTTGCTTTGCTCTTTTTCCCTATCGTTTTTCTTTTTCCGACAGTAAATCAACCACTTAGCTCT
ATAAATTCCCCTTGTCTGTTATAAGCATCGTCTGTAATATGCTCTATCACTTCTTCGCAAACGCCCATAA
ATAAAGGGATTAGAACATGTGTTTCCCCACACTTTGGGAGTTTAGTCCCCACACTTTGGGAGTTTAAAAG
TAAATTAGTCCCCACACTTTGGGAGTTTTACCCCTCTTTTTTTGTTTTAATGTGGGGATTGTGTATATTT
GCAGCAAATCAATCGTTTATGAAAAAGAAACTACCTATTACCAAGAATAAAGATGTTGTTGTTTCATGGG
TATATACATGGTCAAAACAGCAAGACATGTCCATACACGAACAAAGAATAGTTCTTCGCATACTGGAAGC
GTGCCAAGCTGAACTAAAGGGAGTAAAACTGAAAGATTATGCAGGCACGAAACGCAAGTTTGAGCATGGA
CTTTGGGATGTTGATGCACAAATGCATGTATCTGACGTTATTTTTTCCGGACGTGATTACAATGAAATCA
TAGCCGCACTCGATTCTTTGGCAGGACGTTTTTTTACTTACGAAGATGACGAGGAATGGTGGAAGTGCGG
ATTTATATCTAACCCAAAATATAAAAAACGCACTGGCATTATAACCTTTCGTGTGTCTAACGACCTTTGG
GATGTGTTTACCAAGTTCGCCAAGGGGTACAGAGAATTTGAGTTAAACAAGGCTCTTGCGCTACCTACTG
GGTATTCCCTTAGGTTTTACATGTTAATGAGTGGGCAGGTGTACCCTTTGGATATATCCCTTGAAAACTT
GAAAGACCGTCTTGGCATACCTGCGGACAAATACAAGGACAAGAACGGAAAAGACAGAATAGATCATTTT
GAGGAAAGAGTTTTGAAACCAGCAAAGGCTGCGCTTGATGAGAGCTGCCCATACACTTTCAACTACGTGA
AAGTGCGTGAAAACCCAAACAACAAACGTAGCAAGGTGACCGGGTTTAGGTTCTACCCGGTCTATCAACC
ACAGTTCAGAGATGAAGAACTGGAAGGGAAAGAATTGCAAGCAAAGGTTACAGCACGATATCAGATAGAC
AGCCATGTGTACGAGTACCTCCGTTATTCCTGCGGCTTCACATCGGAAGAGATAAACCGGAACAAAGAGA
CATTCATAACGGCACAAGAAAAGATAACCGACCTTATCGGAGAACTGGCTCTCCTAAACGGAAAATCACG
AGAAAAGAACAATCCGAAAGGGTGGATTATAAACGCCCTTAAAGGGAAAATCAAGGATAAGTAACAAGAT
TACCCGGCTGAAACACTCCGGGTAGGTACCGAGTAGCGATATTAAAAGAATC
Features (pLannotate 1.2.2; 9 found; start..end, strand, type, name):
    133..861     -  CDS            ermC': ERM_BACIU - Experimental evidence at protein level: Swiss-Prot protein existence level 1. This protein produces a dimethylation of the adenine residue at position 2085 in 23S rRNA, resulting in reduced affinity between ribosomes and macrolide-lincosamide-streptogramin B antibiotics. From Bacillus subtilis.
   1332..1348    +  promoter       AmpR promoter (fragment): bla
   1349..2209    +  CDS            AmpR: β-lactamase; bla; confers resistance to ampicillin, carbenicillin, and related antibiotics
   2262..2307    -  CDS            traJ (fragment): oriT-recognizing protein; traJ
   2340..2449    -  oriT           oriT: incP origin of transfer
   2620..3008    +  rep_origin     R6K γ ori: γ replication origin from E. coli plasmid R6K; requires the R6K initiator protein pi for replication
   3035..3658    -  CDS            TetR: tetracycline repressor TetR; tetR from transposon Tn10; TetR binds to the tetracycline operator tetO to inhibit transcription. This inhibition can be relieved by adding tetracycline or doxycycline.
   3927..3947    -  promoter       PLtetO-1 promoter (fragment): modified phage lambda PL promoter with tet operator sites (Lutz and Bujard, 1997)
   3990..4009    +  promoter       tight TRE promoter (fragment): Tet-responsive promoter PTight, consisting of seven tet operator sequences followed by the minimal CMV promoter
