[The description below was written by a language model from this plasmid's Addgene catalogue record and pLannotate feature annotations shown in this document.]
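Description:
pNBU2_repA1 is an empty bacterial expression backbone designed as a replicative shuttle vector for inducible protein expression in gut Bacteroidales. It derives from pNBU2_erm-TetR-P1T_DP-GH023, an integrating pNBU2-type vector. According to the record, the integration module was exchanged for a fragment from pTIO-1 so that the plasmid is maintained as a replicon in Bacteroidales instead of inserting into the chromosome. The annotated sequence is 5,862 nt. The automated feature table does not label the pTIO-1-derived replication region, which presumably lies in the unannotated stretch after about position 4,000, nor does it mark the terminator or the barcoding site mentioned in the catalogue entry.

In E. coli the plasmid replicates from the R6K γ origin, which depends on the pi initiator protein supplied in trans. This explains propagation in a pir+ host such as Pir1, with selection on ampicillin through the β-lactamase gene. An incP (RP4-type) oriT with an adjacent traJ fragment allows conjugative mobilization from a suitable E. coli donor into Bacteroidales recipients. An erm-family rRNA methyltransferase gene, annotated by similarity to ermC', provides macrolide-lincosamide resistance, presumably the selection used in the recipient.

The expression module consists of a Tn10 TetR repressor gene and, nearby, short matches to tet-operator-containing promoters. These matches are consistent with the anhydrotetracycline-inducible promoter described in the record: TetR holds the promoter off until aTc relieves repression. Genes or genomic fragments cloned downstream, followed by the terminator, can be tagged at the barcoding site. This supports the pooled, barcoded overexpression screens for which the vector was built, aimed at identifying genes affecting carbon utilization and stress resistance.
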