Addgene plasmid #211910: pNBU2_repA1
Purpose: (Empty Backbone) Replicative vector for protein expression in Bacteroidales with an aTc inducible promoter, terminator, and a barcoding site.
Depositing lab: Adam Arkin. Depositing organization: Lawrence Berkeley National Laboratory. Publication: Barcoded overexpression screens in gut Bacteroidales identify genes with roles in carbon utilization and stress resistance. Huang YY, Price MN, Hung A, Gal-Oz O, Tripathi S, Smith CW, Ho D, Carion H, Deutschbauer AM, Arkin AP. Nat Commun. 2024 Aug 5;15(1):6618. doi: 10.1038/s41467-024-50124-3. PubMed 39103350.
Backbone
  Vector backbone: pNBU2_erm-TetR-P1T_DP-GH023
  Modifications to backbone: Exchanged integron with a fragment from pTIO-1 to make vector replicative in Bacteroidales.
  Vector type: Bacterial Expression
Growth in bacteria
  Bacterial resistance: Ampicillin, 100 μg/mL
  Growth temperature: 37°C
  Growth strain: Pir1
  Copy number: Unknown
Terms and licenses: Academic/Nonprofit Terms; Industry Terms: Not Available to Industry
How to cite: pNBU2_repA1 was a gift from Adam Arkin (Addgene plasmid # 211910 ; http://n2t.net/addgene:211910 ; RRID:Addgene_211910)
